Addgene plasmid #121222: pUC57-Kan_BR29_00107161
Purpose: Level 0 Golden-Gate compatible vector
Depositing lab: Sophien Kamoun. Depositing organization: Sainsbury Laboratory, Norwich. Publication: A Clone Resource of Magnaporthe oryzae Effectors That Share Sequence and Structural Similarities Across Host-Specific Lineages. Petit-Houdenot Y, Langner T, Harant A, Win J, Kamoun S. Mol Plant Microbe Interact. 2020 Aug;33(8):1032-1035. doi: 10.1094/MPMI-03-20-0052-A. Epub 2020 Jun 22. PubMed 32460610.
Backbone
  Vector backbone: pUC57-Kan
  Backbone size w/o insert (bp): 2626
  Vector type: Golden Gate
  Selectable markers: lacZ
Growth in bacteria
  Bacterial resistance: Kanamycin, 50 μg/mL
  Growth temperature: 37°C
  Growth strain: DH5alpha
  Copy number: High Copy
Gene/Insert
  Gene/Insert name: BR29_00107161
  Mutation: Magnaporthe grisea
  Cloning method: Restriction Enzyme; 5′ cloning site EcoRV (unknown if destroyed); 3′ cloning site EcoRV (unknown if destroyed)
  Sequencing primers: 5′ M13Fw; 3′ M13Rv
Terms and licenses: Academic/Nonprofit Terms; Industry Terms: Not Available to Industry
How to cite: pUC57-Kan_BR29_00107161 was a gift from Sophien Kamoun (Addgene plasmid # 121222 ; http://n2t.net/addgene:121222 ; RRID:Addgene_121222)
