[The description below was written by a language model from this plasmid's Addgene catalogue record and pLannotate feature annotations shown in this document.]
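Description:
pUC57-Kan_BR29_00107161 is a small, high-copy E. coli cloning plasmid that serves as a Level 0 Golden Gate module, the entry-level "part" plasmid in hierarchical Type IIS assembly schemes. It is built on the pUC57-Kan backbone (2,626 bp without insert; 3,004 bp in the deposited full sequence). It replicates from a ColE1/pUC-type origin and is selected with kanamycin through an aph(3')-Ia aminoglycoside phosphotransferase gene, which the annotation places downstream of the bla (AmpR) promoter. Short remnants of bom, rop and lacI are also detected; these are backbone leftovers rather than functional elements.

The insert, BR29_00107161, was placed into the EcoRV site of the cloning region. The record does not say whether the site survived. It lies within the lacZα region: the feature table shows a lacZα fragment separated from the lac promoter, operator and CAP binding site by an unannotated stretch of roughly 450 bp. This gap presumably holds the insert and interrupts the α-peptide used for blue/white screening, which is listed as the selectable marker. The insert itself is not annotated, and the record gives no description of its product. Magnaporthe grisea is entered in the mutation field, apparently as the source organism, and the associated publication describes a clone resource of Magnaporthe effectors sharing sequence and structural similarity across host-specific lineages. The Type IIS sites and overhangs that make the module Golden Gate compatible are not specified. M13 forward and reverse sites flank the insert for sequencing. The plasmid carries no eukaryotic expression elements, so it is best viewed as a storage and donor clone from which the effector sequence can be moved into higher-level expression constructs.
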