Features (pLannotate 1.2.2; 10 found; start..end, strand, type, name):
    137..236     +  misc_feature   bom (fragment): basis of mobility region from pBR322
    242..399     -  CDS            lacZα (fragment): LacZα fragment of β-galactosidase; lacZ fragment
    852..868     -  protein_bind   lac operator: The lac repressor binds to the lac operator to inhibit transcription in E. coli. This inhibition can be relieved by adding lactose or isopropyl-β-D-thiogalactopyranoside (IPTG). lac repressor encoded by lacI
    876..906     -  promoter       lac promoter: promoter for the E. coli lac operon
    921..942     -  protein_bind   CAP binding site: CAP binding activates transcription in the presence of cAMP. E. coli catabolite activator protein
    955..1047    -  CDS            lacI (fragment): lac repressor; lacI; The lac repressor binds to the lac operator to inhibit transcription in E. coli. This inhibition can be relieved by adding lactose or isopropyl-β-D-thiogalactopyranoside (IPTG).
   1230..1818    -  rep_origin     ori: high-copy-number ColE1/pMB1/pBR322/pUC origin of replication
   1989..2804    -  CDS            KanR: aminoglycoside phosphotransferase; aph(3')-Ia; confers resistance to kanamycin in bacteria or G418 (Geneticin®) in eukaryotes
   2805..2909    -  promoter       AmpR promoter: bla
   3004..35      +  CDS            rop (fragment) (across the origin): Rop protein, which maintains plasmids at low copy number; rop
>Addgene plasmid #121222 | pUC57-Kan_BR29_00107161 | depositor full sequence | sequence record 231242 | pUC57-Kan_BR29_00107161 sequence 3004 bps
TCGCGCGTTTCGGTGATGACGGTGAAAACCTCTGACACATGCAGCTCCCGGAGACGGTCACAGCTTGTCT
GTAAGCGGATGCCGGGAGCAGACAAGCCCGTCAGGGCGCGTCAGCGGGTGTTGGCGGGTGTCGGGGCTGG
CTTAACTATGCGGCATCAGAGCAGATTGTACTGAGAGTGCACCATATGCGGTGTGAAATACCGCACAGAT
GCGTAAGGAGAAAATACCGCATCAGGCGCCATTCGCCATTCAGGCTGCGCAACTGTTGGGAAGGGCGATC
GGTGCGGGCCTCTTCGCTATTACGCCAGCTGGCGAAAGGGGGATGTGCTGCAAGGCGATTAAGTTGGGTA
ACGCCAGGGTTTTCCCAGTCACGACGTTGTAAAACGACGGCCAGTGAATTGACGCGTATTGGGATGGAAC
TTGGTCTCTAATGGCTGGTATTTTGTCTTTGCCAAAATGGATTAATAAACAAATTTTTATTGGTGAAGAT
AGACAAGGTTCTTTGTCTGTTGCTAGAGGTTATGAAGATCATTGTGATGAATATATTAATGCTGCTGATT
ATGGTTATGATTTGAGAGATGATCCAGTTGAAGATGCTATTGATGCTAGATATTATAATAAACATGGTTA
TCATATTGGTGATGGTCCAGCTGAATATTCTACTTGGGGTGGTGGTAAATGGGGTGATGGTTATACTGGT
CCAGATGATTTGTTTAATGATCAAGCTTATTATGGTCCACCAGGTGATATTGTTGAATATCATGAAGATT
GTTGAGCTTAGAGACCAAGTTCCATCCCAATGGCGCGCCGAGCTTGGCTCGAGCATGGTCATAGCTGTTT
CCTGTGTGAAATTGTTATCCGCTCACAATTCCACACAACATACGAGCCGGAAGCATAAAGTGTAAAGCCT
GGGGTGCCTAATGAGTGAGCTAACTCACATTAATTGCGTTGCGCTCACTGCCCGCTTTCCAGTCGGGAAA
CCTGTCGTGCCAGCTGCATTAATGAATCGGCCAACGCGCGGGGAGAGGCGGTTTGCGTATTGGGCGCTCT
TCCGCTTCCTCGCTCACTGACTCGCTGCGCTCGGTCGTTCGGCTGCGGCGAGCGGTATCAGCTCACTCAA
AGGCGGTAATACGGTTATCCACAGAATCAGGGGATAACGCAGGAAAGAACATGTGAGCAAAAGGCCAGCA
AAAGGCCAGGAACCGTAAAAAGGCCGCGTTGCTGGCGTTTTTCCATAGGCTCCGCCCCCCTGACGAGCAT
CACAAAAATCGACGCTCAAGTCAGAGGTGGCGAAACCCGACAGGACTATAAAGATACCAGGCGTTTCCCC
CTGGAAGCTCCCTCGTGCGCTCTCCTGTTCCGACCCTGCCGCTTACCGGATACCTGTCCGCCTTTCTCCC
TTCGGGAAGCGTGGCGCTTTCTCATAGCTCACGCTGTAGGTATCTCAGTTCGGTGTAGGTCGTTCGCTCC
AAGCTGGGCTGTGTGCACGAACCCCCCGTTCAGCCCGACCGCTGCGCCTTATCCGGTAACTATCGTCTTG
AGTCCAACCCGGTAAGACACGACTTATCGCCACTGGCAGCAGCCACTGGTAACAGGATTAGCAGAGCGAG
GTATGTAGGCGGTGCTACAGAGTTCTTGAAGTGGTGGCCTAACTACGGCTACACTAGAAGAACAGTATTT
GGTATCTGCGCTCTGCTGAAGCCAGTTACCTTCGGAAAAAGAGTTGGTAGCTCTTGATCCGGCAAACAAA
CCACCGCTGGTAGCGGTGGTTTTTTTGTTTGCAAGCAGCAGATTACGCGCAGAAAAAAAGGATCTCAAGA
AGATCCTTTGATCTTTTCTACGGGGTCTGACGCTCAGTGGAACGAAAACTCACGTTAAGGGATTTTGGTC
ATGAGATTATCAAAAAGGATCTTCACCTAGATCCTTTTAAATTAAAAATGAAGTTTTAAATCAATCTAAA
GTATATATGAGTAAACTTGGTCTGACAGTTAGAAAAACTCATCGAGCATCAAATGAAACTGCAATTTATT
CATATCAGGATTATCAATACCATATTTTTGAAAAAGCCGTTTCTGTAATGAAGGAGAAAACTCACCGAGG
CAGTTCCATAGGATGGCAAGATCCTGGTATCGGTCTGCGATTCCGACTCGTCCAACATCAATACAACCTA
TTAATTTCCCCTCGTCAAAAATAAGGTTATCAAGTGAGAAATCACCATGAGTGACGACTGAATCCGGTGA
GAATGGCAAAAGTTTATGCATTTCTTTCCAGACTTGTTCAACAGGCCAGCCATTACGCTCGTCATCAAAA
TCACTCGCATCAACCAAACCGTTATTCATTCGTGATTGCGCCTGAGCGAGACGAAATACGCGATCGCTGT
TAAAAGGACAATTACAAACAGGAATCGAATGCAACCGGCGCAGGAACACTGCCAGCGCATCAACAATATT
TTCACCTGAATCAGGATATTCTTCTAATACCTGGAATGCTGTTTTCCCAGGGATCGCAGTGGTGAGTAAC
CATGCATCATCAGGAGTACGGATAAAATGCTTGATGGTCGGAAGAGGCATAAATTCCGTCAGCCAGTTTA
GTCTGACCATCTCATCTGTAACATCATTGGCAACGCTACCTTTGCCATGTTTCAGAAACAACTCTGGCGC
ATCGGGCTTCCCATACAATCGATAGATTGTCGCACCTGATTGCCCGACATTATCGCGAGCCCATTTATAC
CCATATAAATCAGCATCCATGTTGGAATTTAATCGCGGCCTAGAGCAAGACGTTTCCCGTTGAATATGGC
TCATACTCTTCCTTTTTCAATATTATTGAAGCATTTATCAGGGTTATTGTCTCATGAGCGGATACATATT
TGAATGTATTTAGAAAAATAAACAAATAGGGGTTCCGCGCACATTTCCCCGAAAAGTGCCACCTGACGTC
TAAGAAACCATTATTATCATGACATTAACCTATAAAAATAGGCGTATCACGAGGCCCTTTCGTC
