>Addgene plasmid #121222 | pUC57-Kan_BR29_00107161 | depositor partial sequence | sequence record 230696 | BR29_00107161
TTGGTCTCTAATGGCTGGTATTTTGTCTTTGCCAAAATGGATTAATAAACAAATTTTTATTGGTGAAGAT
AGACAAGGTTCTTTGTCTGTTGCTAGAGGTTATGAAGATCATTGTGATGAATATATTAATGCTGCTGATT
ATGGTTATGATTTGAGAGATGATCCAGTTGAAGATGCTATTGATGCTAGATATTATAATAAACATGGTTA
TCATATTGGTGATGGTCCAGCTGAATATTCTACTTGGGGTGGTGGTAAATGGGGTGATGGTTATACTGGT
CCAGATGATTTGTTTAATGATCAAGCTTATTATGGTCCACCAGGTGATATTGTTGAATATCATGAAGATT
GTTGAGCTTAGAGACCAA
