>Addgene plasmid #121222 | pUC57-Kan_BR29_00107161 | depositor partial sequence | sequence record 230697 | empty_vector
TCGCGCGTTTCGGTGATGACGGTGAAAACCTCTGACACATGCAGCTCCCGGAGACGGTCACAGCTTGTCT
GTAAGCGGATGCCGGGAGCAGACAAGCCCGTCAGGGCGCGTCAGCGGGTGTTGGCGGGTGTCGGGGCTGG
CTTAACTATGCGGCATCAGAGCAGATTGTACTGAGAGTGCACCATATGCGGTGTGAAATACCGCACAGAT
GCGTAAGGAGAAAATACCGCATCAGGCGCCATTCGCCATTCAGGCTGCGCAACTGTTGGGAAGGGCGATC
GGTGCGGGCCTCTTCGCTATTACGCCAGCTGGCGAAAGGGGGATGTGCTGCAAGGCGATTAAGTTGGGTA
ACGCCAGGGTTTTCCCAGTCACGACGTTGTAAAACGACGGCCAGTGAATTGACGCGTATTGGGATATCCC
AATGGCGCGCCGAGCTTGGCTCGAGCATGGTCATAGCTGTTTCCTGTGTGAAATTGTTATCCGCTCACAA
TTCCACACAACATACGAGCCGGAAGCATAAAGTGTAAAGCCTGGGGTGCCTAATGAGTGAGCTAACTCAC
ATTAATTGCGTTGCGCTCACTGCCCGCTTTCCAGTCGGGAAACCTGTCGTGCCAGCTGCATTAATGAATC
GGCCAACGCGCGGGGAGAGGCGGTTTGCGTATTGGGCGCTCTTCCGCTTCCTCGCTCACTGACTCGCTGC
GCTCGGTCGTTCGGCTGCGGCGAGCGGTATCAGCTCACTCAAAGGCGGTAATACGGTTATCCACAGAATC
AGGGGATAACGCAGGAAAGAACATGTGAGCAAAAGGCCAGCAAAAGGCCAGGAACCGTAAAAAGGCCGCG
TTGCTGGCGTTTTTCCATAGGCTCCGCCCCCCTGACGAGCATCACAAAAATCGACGCTCAAGTCAGAGGT
GGCGAAACCCGACAGGACTATAAAGATACCAGGCGTTTCCCCCTGGAAGCTCCCTCGTGCGCTCTCCTGT
TCCGACCCTGCCGCTTACCGGATACCTGTCCGCCTTTCTCCCTTCGGGAAGCGTGGCGCTTTCTCATAGC
TCACGCTGTAGGTATCTCAGTTCGGTGTAGGTCGTTCGCTCCAAGCTGGGCTGTGTGCACGAACCCCCCG
TTCAGCCCGACCGCTGCGCCTTATCCGGTAACTATCGTCTTGAGTCCAACCCGGTAAGACACGACTTATC
GCCACTGGCAGCAGCCACTGGTAACAGGATTAGCAGAGCGAGGTATGTAGGCGGTGCTACAGAGTTCTTG
AAGTGGTGGCCTAACTACGGCTACACTAGAAGAACAGTATTTGGTATCTGCGCTCTGCTGAAGCCAGTTA
CCTTCGGAAAAAGAGTTGGTAGCTCTTGATCCGGCAAACAAACCACCGCTGGTAGCGGTGGTTTTTTTGT
TTGCAAGCAGCAGATTACGCGCAGAAAAAAAGGATCTCAAGAAGATCCTTTGATCTTTTCTACGGGGTCT
GACGCTCAGTGGAACGAAAACTCACGTTAAGGGATTTTGGTCATGAGATTATCAAAAAGGATCTTCACCT
AGATCCTTTTAAATTAAAAATGAAGTTTTAAATCAATCTAAAGTATATATGAGTAAACTTGGTCTGACAG
TTAGAAAAACTCATCGAGCATCAAATGAAACTGCAATTTATTCATATCAGGATTATCAATACCATATTTT
TGAAAAAGCCGTTTCTGTAATGAAGGAGAAAACTCACCGAGGCAGTTCCATAGGATGGCAAGATCCTGGT
ATCGGTCTGCGATTCCGACTCGTCCAACATCAATACAACCTATTAATTTCCCCTCGTCAAAAATAAGGTT
ATCAAGTGAGAAATCACCATGAGTGACGACTGAATCCGGTGAGAATGGCAAAAGTTTATGCATTTCTTTC
CAGACTTGTTCAACAGGCCAGCCATTACGCTCGTCATCAAAATCACTCGCATCAACCAAACCGTTATTCA
TTCGTGATTGCGCCTGAGCGAGACGAAATACGCGATCGCTGTTAAAAGGACAATTACAAACAGGAATCGA
ATGCAACCGGCGCAGGAACACTGCCAGCGCATCAACAATATTTTCACCTGAATCAGGATATTCTTCTAAT
ACCTGGAATGCTGTTTTCCCAGGGATCGCAGTGGTGAGTAACCATGCATCATCAGGAGTACGGATAAAAT
GCTTGATGGTCGGAAGAGGCATAAATTCCGTCAGCCAGTTTAGTCTGACCATCTCATCTGTAACATCATT
GGCAACGCTACCTTTGCCATGTTTCAGAAACAACTCTGGCGCATCGGGCTTCCCATACAATCGATAGATT
GTCGCACCTGATTGCCCGACATTATCGCGAGCCCATTTATACCCATATAAATCAGCATCCATGTTGGAAT
TTAATCGCGGCCTAGAGCAAGACGTTTCCCGTTGAATATGGCTCATACTCTTCCTTTTTCAATATTATTG
AAGCATTTATCAGGGTTATTGTCTCATGAGCGGATACATATTTGAATGTATTTAGAAAAATAAACAAATA
GGGGTTCCGCGCACATTTCCCCGAAAAGTGCCACCTGACGTCTAAGAAACCATTATTATCATGACATTAA
CCTATAAAAATAGGCGTATCACGAGGCCCTTTCGTC
