>Addgene plasmid #121222 | pUC57-Kan_BR29_00107161 | addgene partial sequence | sequence record 237758 | M13-F20 5'-TGTAAAACGACGGCCAGT-3'
TTGGTCTCTAATGGCTGGTATTTTGTCTTTGCCAAAATGGATTAATAAACAAATTTTTATTGGTGAAGAT
AGACAAGGTTCTTTGTCTGTTGCTAGAGGTTATGAAGATCATTGTGATGAATATATTAATGCTGCTGATT
ATGGTTATGATTTGAGAGATGATCCAGTTGAAGATGCTATTGATGCTAGATATTATAATAAACATGGTTA
TCATATTGGTGATGGTCCAGCTGAATATTCTACTTGGGGTGGTGGTAAATGGGGTGATGGTTATACTGGT
CCAGATGATTTGTTTAATGATCAAGCTTATTATGGTCCACCAGGTGATATTGTTGAATATCATGAAGATT
GTTGAGCTTAGAGACCAAGTTCCATCCCAATGGCGCGCCGAGCTTGGCTCGAGCATGGTCATAGCTGTTT
CCTGTGTGAAATTGTTATCCGCTCACAATTCCACACAACATACGAGCCGGAAGCATAAAGTGTAAAGCCT
GGGGTGCCTAATGAGTGAGCTAACTCACATTAATTGCGTTGCGCTCACTGCCCGCTTTCCAGTCGGGAAA
CCTGTCGTGCCAGCTGCATTAATGAATCGGCCAACGCGCGGGGAGAGGCGGTTTGCGTATTGGGCGCTCT
TCCGCTTCCTCGCTCACTGACTCGCTGCGCTCGGTCGTTCGGCTGCGGCGAGCGGTATCAGCTCACTCAA
AGGCGGTAATACGGTTATCCACAGAATCAGGGGATAACGC
